>Addgene plasmid #241797 | UAS:dL5-mCer3 | addgene full sequence | sequence record 479866 | Addgene NGS Result
GCGCCCAATACGCAAACCGCCTCTCCCCGCGCGTTGGCCGATTCATTAATGCAGCTGGCACGACAGGTTT
CCCGACTGGAAAGCGGGCAGTGAGCGCAACGCAATTAATGTGAGTTAGCTCACTCATTAGGCACCCCAGG
CTTTACACTTTATGCTTCCGGCTCGTATGTTGTGTGGAATTGTGAGCGGATAACAATTTCACACAGGAAA
CAGCTATGACCATGATTACGCCAAGCTTGCATGGTCCCTTTAGCCAGTAGCGGTTCTAGGCACGGGCCGT
CCGGGCGGTGGCCTGGGGCGGAAAACTGAAGGGGGGCGGCACCGGCGGCTCAGCCCTTGTAATATATTAT
ATGCACCACTATTGGTTTACTTATGTCACAGTTTGTAAGTTTGTAACAGCCTGAACCTGGATCAGCTTAG
GCCTCCAAGGCGGAGTACTGTCCTCCGGGCTGGCGGAGTACTGTCCTCCGGCAAGGTCGGAGTACTGTCC
TCCGACACTAGAGGTCGGAGTACTGTCCTCCGACGCAAGGCGGAGTACTGTCCTCCGGGCTGCGGAGTAC
TGTCCTCCGGCAAGGTCGGAGTACTGTCCTCCGACACTAGAGGTCGGAGTACTGTCCTCCGACGCAAGGT
CGGAGTACTGTCCTCCGACACTAGAGGTCGGAGTACTGTCCTCCGACGCAAGGTCGGAGTACTGTCCTCC
GACACTAGAGGTCGGAGTACTGTCCTCCGACGCAAGGCGGAGTACTGTCCTCCGGGCTGGCGGAGTACTG
TCCTCCGGCAAGGGTCGACTCTAGAGGGTATATAATGGATCCCATCGCGTCTCAGCCTCACTTTGAGCTC
CTCCACACGAATTCGATACTAAGGATCCTTGTTTGTGAGTATGATGTTAAATATAAGCAATCGACGTTTG
TTTTGTCGTTTGTTAAATCTAGCAATGTTTTATTTCAATTAAAGTGTTAACCGGTTCATTTAAAGGTGTA
TTTCTGAATGAGCTAACGTATTAGCTTTTAACGCTAGCCGGACTGTTTGGTTTTGAGGATCAATAAACCA
ACGTTTTTTTCTGATTTATTTTGCTTTAAAATATAAAGGTATAATTCGTCGTCGAGAATTTTGGGTTTTG
TTCGAGTTTAGAAATTTGGCGGCGTTTTTTTGTACCGCGAAACAGGGCGGTGGTTCGGTGAGCTTCTCAA
TTCATCTGCTTGACAAACGGTTTTCGGCAACTGTAAATGCGCTATGATGCTTTTATTCTTTTCAGCGTGT
AACTTTGTTAAATATAATTGACTTTCCGACTATCGACGTTCGTTTCATCTCCGTGTTATTGTTTAATGGC
CATTTTCTGTGGTAAACTGTCGCCATTTTGTTTTCAGTCGTCCGTTTGTTCCGCCCTTACTCACAGCTGT
GTCAGCATTAGTGATGACTGTTCTCACCTGGCCTGTTTGCTTTCATTATTGATGAAGAGCTTTCTAGAGA
ATTCTGAAGCTCGTCTTTGTCCTGAATTCATCTGTATTCATTTAAAAAAAAAAATTAACCTTAATTTTTT
TTTCTTCTCAGCGTAAAGCCACCATGGAATTCGGCCTTTCTGGCCTGCAGGCCGTCGTTACCCAAGAACC
TAGTGTTACCGTTAGCCCAGGTGGTACTGTTATACTTACTTGTGGAAGTGGTACGGGTGCCGTCACATCT
GGTCATTATGCAAATTGGTTTCAACAAAAACCAGGACAAGCTCCAAGAGCTTTGATTTTTGATACTGATA
AGAAGTATTCTTGGACCCCAGGTAGATTTTCTGGATCTTTGCTGGGAGCAAAGGCAGCTTTGACAATATC
AGATGCTCAGCCTGAGGACGAAGCCGAGTATTACTGTTCTCTTAGCGACGTGGATGGCTACTTGTTTGGC
GGTGGAACACAACTGACGGTTCTGTCCGGTGGTGGCGGCTCTGGTGGCGGTGGCAGCGGCGGTGGTGGTT
CCGGAGGCGGCGGTTCTCAGGCTGTGGTGACTCAGGAGCCGTCAGTGACTGTGTCCCCAGGAGGGACAGT
CATTCTCACTTGTGGCTCCGGCACTGGAGCTGTCACCAGTGGTCATTATGCCAACTGGTTCCAGCAGAAG
CCTGGCCAAGCCCCCAGGGCACTTATATTTGACACCGACAAGAAGTATTCCTGGACCCCTGGCCGATTCT
CAGGCTCCCTCCTTGGGGCCAAGGCTGCCCTGACCATCTCGGATGCGCAGCCTGAAGATGAGGCTGAGTA
TTACTGTTCGCTCTCCGACGTTGACGGTTATCTGTTCGGAGGAGGCACCCAGCTGACCGTCCTCTCCGCG
GCCGGTCTGGCCCATATGGGAGGCGGTGGGTCTGGTGGCGGTGGCAGCACCGGTATGGTGAGCAAGGGCG
AGGAGCTGTTCACCGGGGTGGTGCCCATCCTGGTCGAGCTGGACGGCGACGTAAACGGCCACAAGTTCAG
CGTGTCCGGCGAGGGCGAGGGCGATGCCACCTACGGCAAGCTGACCCTGAAGTTCATCTGCACCACCGGC
AAGCTGCCCGTGCCCTGGCCCACCCTCGTGACCACCCTGAGCTGGGGCGTGCAGTGCTTCGCCCGCTACC
CCGACCACATGAAGCAGCACGACTTCTTCAAGTCCGCCATGCCCGAAGGCTACGTCCAGGAGCGCACCAT
CTTCTTCAAGGACGACGGCAACTACAAGACCCGCGCCGAGGTGAAGTTCGAGGGCGACACCCTGGTGAAC
CGCATCGAGCTGAAGGGCATCGACTTCAAGGAGGACGGCAACATCCTGGGGCACAAGCTGGAGTACAACG
CCATCCACGGCAACGTCTATATCACCGCCGACAAGCAGAAGAACGGCATCAAGGCCAACTTCGGCCTCAA
CTGCAACATCGAGGACGGCAGCGTGCAGCTCGCCGACCACTACCAGCAGAACACCCCCATCGGCGACGGC
CCCGTGCTGCTGCCCGACAACCACTACCTGAGCACCCAGTCCAAGCTGAGCAAAGACCCCAACGAGAAGC
GCGATCACATGGTCCTGCTGGAGTTCGTGACCGCCGCCGGGATCACTCTCGGCATGGACGAGCTGTACAA
GTAACTCGAGCCTCTAGTAATTAAGTCTCAGCCACCGTTAACTGAACATGTCAAAACCTGTGGAGACTGT
TGAGATTTGATGTTCTGAAAAGATAAAGCCTATAAATAAAATGTTGCCCAAATTTCCTGCCTGATGTTTT
TCTTTGTCTTTGCTACATGGCTTTGCTGCTCGGATCGGCTCACTCTGTGTATGCCACGTTCACTTTGTAC
TCTCCTTCTCACGGTAGGTTTATTATTTTTAGATGTGCAGTTAGTTTCTGTGAAATAACACACCACACAC
TGATATTGTCTGTGCATTGACTTGGTGAGTGCACATTGTTTTTGATCTTGACATATTTATATTTGATTGA
TCAGGTGAACTGTGTGAATCTAAAGTGCTCCATACAGATGTTCTGCATTGAAAATATTCTCATTTTATTA
GTGGAAGTGAGTGTATGCCAGCGGCCGCGGTACCCTGCAGTCTAGACATTTCAGTTGACGAAGACAAACA
AAGTTCTGTTGTGACTATGGGGGGGGGGGGCGCCTGGGGATGGTCTCGCCCGGGGAGTAATTCAGGGTAG
AACCGCCACTGCCTTTAGCGACATTCACTGGCCGTCGTTTTACAACGTCGTGACTGGGAAAACCCTGGCG
TTACCCAACTTAATCGCCTTGCAGCACATCCCCCTTTCGCCAGCTGGCGTAATAGCGAAGAGGCCCGCAC
CGATCGCCCTTCCCAACAGTTGCGCAGCCTGAATGGCGAATGGCGCCTGATGCGGTATTTTCTCCTTACG
CATCTGTGCGGTATTTCACACCGCATATGGTGCACTCTCAGTACAATCTGCTCTGATGCCGCATAGTTAA
GCCAGCCCCGACACCCGCCAACACCCGCTGACGCGCCCTGACGGGCTTGTCTGCTCCCGGCATCCGCTTA
CAGACAAGCTGTGACCGTCTCCGGGAGCTGCATGTGTCAGAGGTTTTCACCGTCATCACCGAAACGCGCG
AGACGAAAGGGCCTCGTGATACGCCTATTTTTATAGGTTAATGTCATGATAATAATGGTTTCTTAGACGT
CAGGTGGCACTTTTCGGGGAAATGTGCGCGGAACCCCTATTTGTTTATTTTTCTAAATACATTCAAATAT
GTATCCGCTCATGAGACAATAACCCTGATAAATGCTTCAATAATATTGAAAAAGGAAGAGTATGAGTATT
CAACATTTCCGTGTCGCCCTTATTCCCTTTTTTGCGGCATTTTGCCTTCCTGTTTTTGCTCACCCAGAAA
CGCTGGTGAAAGTAAAAGATGCTGAAGATCAGTTGGGTGCACGAGTGGGTTACATCGAACTGGATCTCAA
CAGCGGTAAGATCCTTGAGAGTTTTCGCCCCGAAGAACGTTTTCCAATGATGAGCACTTTTAAAGTTCTG
CTATGTGGCGCGGTATTATCCCGTATTGACGCCGGGCAAGAGCAACTCGGTCGCCGCATACACTATTCTC
AGAATGACTTGGTTGAGTACTCACCAGTCACAGAAAAGCATCTTACGGATGGCATGACAGTAAGAGAATT
ATGCAGTGCTGCCATAACCATGAGTGATAACACTGCGGCCAACTTACTTCTGACAACGATCGGAGGACCG
AAGGAGCTAACCGCTTTTTTGCACAACATGGGGGATCATGTAACTCGCCTTGATCGTTGGGAACCGGAGC
TGAATGAAGCCATACCAAACGACGAGCGTGACACCACGATGCCTGTAGCAATGGCAACAACGTTGCGCAA
ACTATTAACTGGCGAACTACTTACTCTAGCTTCCCGGCAACAATTAATAGACTGGATGGAGGCGGATAAA
GTTGCAGGACCACTTCTGCGCTCGGCCCTTCCGGCTGGCTGGTTTATTGCTGATAAATCTGGAGCCGGTG
AGCGTGGGTCTCGCGGTATCATTGCAGCACTGGGGCCAGATGGTAAGCCCTCCCGTATCGTAGTTATCTA
CACGACGGGGAGTCAGGCAACTATGGATGAACGAAATAGACAGATCGCTGAGATAGGTGCCTCACTGATT
AAGCATTGGTAACTGTCAGACCAAGTTTACTCATATATACTTTAGATTGATTTAAAACTTCATTTTTAAT
TTAAAAGGATCTAGGTGAAGATCCTTTTTGATAATCTCATGACCAAAATCCCTTAACGTGAGTTTTCGTT
CCACTGAGCGTCAGACCCCGTAGAAAAGATCAAAGGATCTTCTTGAGATCCTTTTTTTCTGCGCGTAATC
TGCTGCTTGCAAACAAAAAAACCACCGCTACCAGCGGTGGTTTGTTTGCCGGATCAAGAGCTACCAACTC
TTTTTCCGAAGGTAACTGGCTTCAGCAGAGCGCAGATACCAAATACTGTTCTTCTAGTGTAGCCGTAGTT
AGGCCACCACTTCAAGAACTCTGTAGCACCGCCTACATACCTCGCTCTGCTAATCCTGTTACCAGTGGCT
GCTGCCAGTGGCGATAAGTCGTGTCTTACCGGGTTGGACTCAAGACGATAGTTACCGGATAAGGCGCAGC
GGTCGGGCTGAACGGGGGGTTCGTGCACACAGCCCAGCTTGGAGCGAACGACCTACACCGAACTGAGATA
CCTACAGCGTGAGCTATGAGAAAGCGCCACGCTTCCCGAAGGGAGAAAGGCGGACAGGTATCCGGTAAGC
GGCAGGGTCGGAACAGGAGAGCGCACGAGGGAGCTTCCAGGGGGAAACGCCTGGTATCTTTATAGTCCTG
TCGGGTTTCGCCACCTCTGACTTGAGCGTCGATTTTTGTGATGCTCGTCAGGGGGGCGGAGCCTATGGAA
AAACGCCAGCAACGCGGCCTTTTTACGGTTCCTGGCCTTTTGCTGGCCTTTTGCTCACATGTTCTTTCCT
GCGTTATCCCCTGATTCTGTGGATAACCGTATTACCGCCTTTGAGTGAGCTGATACCGCTCGCCGCAGCC
GAACGACCGAGCGCAGCGAGTCAGTGAGCGAGGAAGCGGAAGA
Features (pLannotate 1.2.2; 21 found; start..end, strand, type, name):
      1..93      +  CDS            lacI (fragment): lac repressor; lacI; The lac repressor binds to the lac operator to inhibit transcription in E. coli. This inhibition can be relieved by adding lactose or isopropyl-β-D-thiogalactopyranoside (IPTG).
    106..127     +  protein_bind   CAP binding site: CAP binding activates transcription in the presence of cAMP. E. coli catabolite activator protein
    142..172     +  promoter       lac promoter: promoter for the E. coli lac operon
    180..196     +  protein_bind   lac operator: The lac repressor binds to the lac operator to inhibit transcription in E. coli. This inhibition can be relieved by adding lactose or isopropyl-β-D-thiogalactopyranoside (IPTG). lac repressor encoded by lacI
    478..495     +  protein_bind   5X UAS (fragment): five tandem copies of the "ScaI site" 17-mer CGGAGTACTGTCCTCCG, an upstream activating sequence (UAS) that efficiently binds yeast Gal4 (Webster et al., 1988; Pfeiffer et al., 2010) GAL4
    506..523     +  protein_bind   5X UAS (fragment): five tandem copies of the "ScaI site" 17-mer CGGAGTACTGTCCTCCG, an upstream activating sequence (UAS) that efficiently binds yeast Gal4 (Webster et al., 1988; Pfeiffer et al., 2010) GAL4
    577..594     +  protein_bind   5X UAS (fragment): five tandem copies of the "ScaI site" 17-mer CGGAGTACTGTCCTCCG, an upstream activating sequence (UAS) that efficiently binds yeast Gal4 (Webster et al., 1988; Pfeiffer et al., 2010) GAL4
    605..622     +  protein_bind   5X UAS (fragment): five tandem copies of the "ScaI site" 17-mer CGGAGTACTGTCCTCCG, an upstream activating sequence (UAS) that efficiently binds yeast Gal4 (Webster et al., 1988; Pfeiffer et al., 2010) GAL4
    631..648     +  protein_bind   5X UAS (fragment): five tandem copies of the "ScaI site" 17-mer CGGAGTACTGTCCTCCG, an upstream activating sequence (UAS) that efficiently binds yeast Gal4 (Webster et al., 1988; Pfeiffer et al., 2010) GAL4
    659..676     +  protein_bind   5X UAS (fragment): five tandem copies of the "ScaI site" 17-mer CGGAGTACTGTCCTCCG, an upstream activating sequence (UAS) that efficiently binds yeast Gal4 (Webster et al., 1988; Pfeiffer et al., 2010) GAL4
    685..702     +  protein_bind   5X UAS (fragment): five tandem copies of the "ScaI site" 17-mer CGGAGTACTGTCCTCCG, an upstream activating sequence (UAS) that efficiently binds yeast Gal4 (Webster et al., 1988; Pfeiffer et al., 2010) GAL4
    713..730     +  protein_bind   5X UAS (fragment): five tandem copies of the "ScaI site" 17-mer CGGAGTACTGTCCTCCG, an upstream activating sequence (UAS) that efficiently binds yeast Gal4 (Webster et al., 1988; Pfeiffer et al., 2010) GAL4
    792..809     +  promoter       minP (fragment): minimal TATA-box promoter with low basal activity
   1588..2307    +  CDS            FAPα2: fluorogen-activating protein composed of a dimer of the L5-MG single-chain antibody fragment (Szent-Gyorgyi et al., 2008) binds malachite green derivatives to produce red fluorescence
   2365..3081    +  CDS            mCerulean3: mCerulean3 is a basic (constitutively fluorescent) cyan fluorescent protein published in 2011, derived from Aequorea victoria. It is reported to be a somewhat slowly-maturing monomer with very low acid sensitivity.
   3663..3820    +  CDS            lacZα (fragment): LacZα fragment of β-galactosidase; lacZ fragment
   3826..3925    -  misc_feature   bom (fragment): basis of mobility region from pBR322
   4027..4062    -  CDS            rop (fragment): Rop protein, which maintains plasmids at low copy number; rop
   4157..4261    +  promoter       AmpR promoter: bla
   4262..5122    +  CDS            AmpR: β-lactamase; bla; confers resistance to ampicillin, carbenicillin, and related antibiotics
   5293..5881    +  rep_origin     ori: high-copy-number ColE1/pMB1/pBR322/pUC origin of replication
