[The description below was written by a language model from this plasmid's Addgene catalogue record and pLannotate feature annotations shown in this document.]
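Description:
UAS:dL5-mCer3 is a 6,063 bp zebrafish transgenesis plasmid built on the pT1UciMP backbone, a Tol1 transposon-type vector. It is designed so that the expression cassette can be integrated into the fish genome by Tol1 transposition, although the automated feature table does not annotate the transposon arms. In bacteria it is maintained as a high-copy plasmid through a ColE1/pUC-type origin and selected with ampicillin via the β-lactamase gene and its own promoter. Remnants of lacI, the lac promoter/operator, lacZα, bom and rop are leftover cloning-vector sequence with no apparent role in the payload.

The payload is a Gal4-responsive expression unit. A series of annotated Gal4-binding UAS 17-mer repeats sits upstream of a fragment of a minimal TATA-box promoter, so transcription is expected to be low unless Gal4 is supplied, typically by crossing to or co-expressing a tissue-specific Gal4 driver. Downstream is the synthetic insert of about 1.5 kb, derived from an earlier deposited plasmid. It encodes the fluorogen-activating protein dL5**, annotated as a dimer of the L5-MG single-chain antibody fragment, fused in the same orientation to the cyan fluorescent protein mCerulean3. According to the record the fusion is cytoplasmic. The FAP moiety binds malachite green derivatives and renders them fluorescent, while mCerulean3 gives a constitutive marker of expressing cells. No polyadenylation signal is annotated after the coding region. The associated publication concerns chemoptogenetic presynaptic ablation for probing neuronal connections, which suggests use in Gal4-defined neurons. The record does not state the specific role of this cytoplasmic version.
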