Addgene plasmid #241797: UAS:dL5-mCer3
Purpose: Expresses cytoplasmic fluorogen activating protein dL5** fused to mCer under UAS promoter
Depositing lab: Harold Burgess. Depositing organization: National Institute of Child Health and Human Development (NICHD). Publication: Functional interrogation of neuronal connections by chemoptogenetic presynaptic ablation. Sharma H, Robea MA, McGrory NH, Bazan DC, Burton EA, Burgess HA. bioRxiv [Preprint]. 2025 Apr 5:2025.04.04.647277. doi: 10.1101/2025.04.04.647277. PubMed 40236196.
Backbone
  Vector backbone: pT1UciMP
  Backbone size w/o insert (bp): 4547
  Total vector size (bp): 6063
  Vector type: Zebrafish transgenesis (tol1)
Growth in bacteria
  Bacterial resistance: Ampicillin, 100 μg/mL
  Growth temperature: 37°C
  Growth strain: DH5alpha
  Copy number: High Copy
Gene/Insert
  Gene/Insert name: dL5-mCer
  Species: Synthetic
  Insert size (bp): 1521
Resource information
  A portion of this plasmid was derived from a plasmid made by: Michael Tsang, dL5-mCer cloned from Addgene plasmid #74116
Terms and licenses: Academic/Nonprofit Terms; Industry Terms: Not Available to Industry
Depositor comments: Please visit https://doi.org/10.1101/2025.04.04.647277 for bioRxiv preprint.
How to cite: UAS:dL5-mCer3 was a gift from Harold Burgess (Addgene plasmid # 241797 ; http://n2t.net/addgene:241797 ; RRID:Addgene_241797)
